Addgene plasmid #30268: pETCON-HB44/design_80
Depositing lab: David Baker. Depositing organization: University of Washington. Publication: Community-Wide Assessment of Protein-Interface Modeling Suggests Improvements to Design Methodology. Fleishman SJ, Whitehead TA, Strauch EM, Corn JE, Qin S, Zhou HX, Mitchell JC, Demerdash ON, Takeda-Shitaka M, Terashi G, Moal IH, Li X, Bates PA, Zacharias M, Park H, Ko JS, Lee H, Seok C, Bourquard T, Bernauer J, Poupon A, Aze J, Soner S, Ovali SK, Ozbek P, Tal NB, Haliloglu T, Hwang H, Vreven T, Pierce BG, Weng Z, Perez-Cano L, Pons C, Fernandez-Recio J, Jiang F, Yang F, Gong X, Cao L, Xu X, Liu B, Wang P, Li C, Wang C, Robert CH, Guharoy M, Liu S, Huang Y, Li L, Guo D, Chen Y, Xiao Y, London N, Itzhaki Z, Schueler-Furman O, Inbar Y, Patapov V, Cohen M, Schreiber G, Tsuchiya Y, Kanamori E, Standley DM, Nakamura H, Kinoshita K, Driggers CM, Hall RG, Morgan JL, Hsu VL, Zhan J, Yang Y, Zhou Y, Kastritis PL, Bonvin AM, Zhang W, Camacho CJ, Kilambi KP, Sircar A, Gray JJ, Ohue M, Uchikoga N, Matsuzaki Y, Ishida T, Akiyama Y, Khashan R, Bush S, Fouches D, Tropsha A, Esquivel-Rodriguez J, Kihara D, Stranges PB, Jacak R, Kuhlman B, Huang SY, Zou X, Wodak SJ, Janin J, Baker D. J Mol Biol. 2011 Sep 29. 10.1016/j.jmb.2011.09.031 PubMed 22001016.
Backbone
  Vector backbone: pETCON
  Backbone size w/o insert (bp): 5400
  Vector type: Yeast Expression
Growth in bacteria
  Bacterial resistance: Ampicillin, 100 μg/mL
  Growth temperature: 37°C
  Growth strain: DH5alpha
  Copy number: High Copy
Gene/Insert
  Gene/Insert name: SC1918/H1 HA designed binding protein HB44
  Species: Designed Sequence
  Insert size (bp): 399
  Cloning method: Restriction Enzyme; 5′ cloning site NdeI (not destroyed); 3′ cloning site XhoI (not destroyed)
  Sequencing primers: 5′ UP-GS
Resource information
  A portion of this plasmid was derived from a plasmid made by: Designed sequence
Terms and licenses: Academic/Nonprofit Terms; Industry Terms: Not Available to Industry
How to cite: pETCON-HB44/design_80 was a gift from David Baker (Addgene plasmid # 30268 ; http://n2t.net/addgene:30268 ; RRID:Addgene_30268)
