[The description below was written by a language model from this plasmid's Addgene catalogue record.]
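Description:
pETCON-HB44/design_80 is a yeast expression plasmid built on the pETCON backbone (about 5.4 kb without insert). It carries a 399 bp computationally designed open reading frame encoding HB44, one of a series of de novo designed proteins intended to bind the hemagglutinin (HA) of the SC1918/H1 influenza virus. The insert is a fully designed sequence rather than a natural gene. It was placed into the vector by restriction cloning between NdeI and XhoI sites, both of which remain intact, so the design can be excised or exchanged for other variants. In bacteria the plasmid is maintained at high copy number and selected with ampicillin.

The record gives no feature table and does not state the promoter, the yeast selection marker, the yeast origin of replication, or any fusion partners or epitope tags, so these elements cannot be confirmed for this construct. pETCON is generally known as a yeast surface display vector, in which inserts are expressed as fusions to a cell-wall anchoring protein so that binding to a labelled target can be measured on the cell surface. That use would fit a designed HA binder, but the catalogue entry itself lists the plasmid only as a yeast expression vector.

The associated publication is a community-wide assessment of protein-interface modelling methods aimed at improving design methodology. This suggests that HB44 served as one of a set of designed binders that were tested experimentally and used to benchmark computational predictions of protein–protein interactions. The record does not say whether this particular design bound its HA target.
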