>Addgene plasmid #30268 | pETCON-HB44/design_80 | depositor partial sequence | sequence record 13924 | Author sequence
CATATGGTAGATTTGGGTACAGAAAACTTATACTTCCAATCCATGGTCCAAAGAGTTGAAATCCATAAGT
TGAGACAAGGTGAAAACTTGATCTTGGGTTTTTCAATCGGTGGTGGTTGGTTACAAGACCCATCCCAAAA
TCCTTTCAGTGAAGATAAGACTGACATTGGTATATACGTAACAAGAGTCTCTGAAGGTGGTCCAGCTGAA
ATAGCAGGTTTGCAAATCGGTGACAAGATAATGCAAGTTAACGGTAAAAGAATGGACAACGTATTCCACA
ACGAAGCCAGAAATTTGTTAACCCAAAGATCTGAAGAAGTTGTAAGATTGTTAGTCACTAGACAATCATT
GCAAAAAGCTGTTCAACAATCTATGTTATCAGAAACCGAAGTTCTCGAG
