>Addgene plasmid #30268 | pETCON-HB44/design_80 | addgene partial sequence | sequence record 35442 | 30268 with GAL1
TTCCCTACTTCATACATTTTCAATTAAGATGCAGTTACTTCGCTGTTTTTCAATATTTTCTGTTATTGCT
TCAGTTTTAGCACAGGAACTGACAACTATATGCGAGCAAATCCCCTCACCAACTTTAGAATCGACGCCGT
ACTCTTTGTCAACGACTACTATTTTGGCCAACGGGAAGGCAATGCAAGGAGTTTTTGAATATTACAAATC
AGTAACGTTTGTCAGTAATTGCGGTTCTCACCCCTCAACAACTAGCAAAGGCAGCCCCATAAACACACAG
TATGTTTTTAAGGACAATAGCTCGACGATTGAAGGTAGATACCCATACGACGTTCCAGACTACGCTCTGC
AGGCTAGTGGTGGAGGAGGCTCTGGTGGAGGCGGTAGCGGAGGCGGAGGGTCGGCTAGCCATATGGTAGA
TTTGGGTACAGAAAACTTATACTTCCAATCCATGGTCCAAAGAGTTGAAATCCATAAGTTGAGACAAGGT
GAAAACTTGATCTTGGGTTTTTCAATCGGTGGTGGTTGGTTACAAGACCCATCCCAAAATCCTTTCAGTG
AAGATAAGACTGACATTGGTATATACGTAACAAGAGTCTCTGAAGGTGGTCCAGCTGAAATAGCAGGTTT
GCAAATCGGTGACAAGATAATGCAAGTTAACGGTAAAAGAATGGACAACGTATTCCACAACGAAGCCAGA
AATTTGTTAACCCAAAGATCTGAAGAAGTTGTAAGATTGTTAGTCACTAGACAATCATTGCAAAAAGCTG
TTCAACAATCTATGTTATCAGAAACCGAAGTTCTCGAGGGGG
